Addgene plasmid #119593: pC0.084
Purpose: Level 0 part. Promoter
Depositing lab: Alistair McCormick. Depositing organization: University of Edinburgh. Publication: CyanoGate: A Modular Cloning Suite for Engineering Cyanobacteria Based on the Plant MoClo Syntax. Vasudevan R, Gale GAR, Schiavon AA, Puzorjov A, Malin J, Gillespie MD, Vavitsas K, Zulkower V, Wang B, Howe CJ, Lea-Smith DJ, McCormick AJ. Plant Physiol. 2019 May;180(1):39-55. doi: 10.1104/pp.18.01401. Epub 2019 Feb 28. PubMed 30819783.
Backbone
  Vector backbone: PICH41295
  Backbone size w/o insert (bp): 2247
  Vector type: Synthetic Biology
Growth in bacteria
  Bacterial resistance: Spectinomycin, 50 μg/mL
  Growth temperature: 37°C
  Growth strain: DH5alpha
  Copy number: High Copy
Gene/Insert
  Gene/Insert name: J23119MH_V02
  Species: Synthetic
  Insert size (bp): 89
  Cloning method: Restriction Enzyme; 5′ cloning site BpiI (destroyed during cloning); 3′ cloning site BpiI (destroyed during cloning)
  Sequencing primers: 5′ ttgagtgagctgataccgct; 3′ GTCTCATGAGCGGATACATATTTGAATG
Terms and licenses: Academic/Nonprofit Terms; Industry Terms: Not Available to Industry
Depositor comments: Please visit https://www.biorxiv.org/content/10.1101/426700v1 for bioRxiv preprint.
How to cite: pC0.084 was a gift from Alistair McCormick (Addgene plasmid # 119593 ; http://n2t.net/addgene:119593 ; RRID:Addgene_119593)
