[The description below was written by a language model from this plasmid's Addgene catalogue record and the feature table of its GenBank file.]
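Description:
pC0.084 is a Level 0 promoter part from the CyanoGate modular cloning suite, a Golden Gate toolkit that extends the plant MoClo syntax to cyanobacterial engineering. It is built on the small pICH41295 Level 0 acceptor backbone, giving a circular plasmid of about 2.3 kb classed as a synthetic biology vector. It is propagated in E. coli from a high-copy ColE1/pUC-type origin. Selection relies on the aadA aminoglycoside adenylyltransferase gene, which confers spectinomycin and streptomycin resistance; an AmpR (bla) promoter is annotated upstream of this gene. Apart from a few standard sequencing primer sites, the backbone carries no other functional elements.

The payload is an 89 bp synthetic insert named J23119MH_V02, which by its name appears to be a variant of the strong constitutive bacterial promoter J23119. The record does not describe how this variant differs from the parent. The promoter itself is not annotated as a feature, but the table marks a lac operator and a strong bacterial ribosome binding site in the insert region. This suggests that the part combines promoter, LacI-repressible operator and RBS, so that expression could be relieved by IPTG where lac repressor is present. The insert was cloned through BpiI sites that were destroyed in the process, as is usual for MoClo Level 0 assembly. In this system, a stored part is normally released with a second Type IIS enzyme and joined in a defined order to coding sequence and terminator parts to make Level 1 transcription units. The plasmid therefore serves as a stock of a reusable promoter module for assembling expression cassettes intended for cyanobacteria, and is not an expression vector in its own right.
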