LOCUS       Exported 2342 bp ds-DNA circular SYN 13-MAY-2021
DEFINITION  Level 0 part. Promoter.
ACCESSION   .
VERSION     .
KEYWORDS    pC0.084
SOURCE      synthetic DNA construct
  ORGANISM  synthetic DNA construct
REFERENCE   1 (bases 1 to 2342)
  AUTHORS   Vasudevan R, Gale GAR, Schiavon AA, Puzorjov A, Malin J, Gillespie
            MD, Vavitsas K, Zulkower V, Wang B, Howe CJ, Lea-Smith DJ, McCormick
            AJ
  TITLE     CyanoGate: A Modular Cloning Suite for Engineering Cyanobacteria
            Based on the Plant MoClo Syntax.
  JOURNAL   Plant Physiol. 2019 May;180(1):39-55. doi: 10.1104/pp.18.01401. Epub
            2019 Feb 28.
  PUBMED    30819783
REFERENCE   2 (bases 1 to 2342)
  AUTHORS   .
  TITLE     Direct Submission
  JOURNAL   Exported May 13, 2021 from SnapGene Server 1.1.58
            http://www.snapgene.com
FEATURES             Location/Qualifiers
     source          1..2342
                     /organism="synthetic DNA construct"
                     /mol_type="other DNA"
     primer_bind     complement(24..42)
                     /label=pBRforEco
                     /note="pBR322 vectors, upsteam of EcoRI site, forward
                     primer"
     promoter        110..214
                     /gene="bla"
                     /label=AmpR promoter
     CDS             436..1227
                     /codon_start=1
                     /gene="aadA"
                     /product="aminoglycoside adenylyltransferase (Murphy,
                     1985)"
                     /label=SmR
                     /note="confers resistance to spectinomycin and
                     streptomycin"
                     /translation="MREAVIAEVSTQLSEVVGVIERHLEPTLLAVHLYGSAVDGGLKPH
                     SDIDLLVTVTVRLDETTRRALINDLLETSASPGESEILRAVEVTIVVHDDIIPWRYPAK
                     RELQFGEWQRNDILAGIFEPATIDIDLAILLTKAREHSVALVGPAAEELFDPVPEQDLF
                     EALNETLTLWNSPPDWAGDERNVVLTLSRIWYSAVTGKIAPKDVAADWAMERLPAQYQP
                     VILEARQAYLGQEEDRLASRADQLEEFVHYVKGEITKVVGK"
     rep_origin      1398..1986
                     /direction=RIGHT
                     /label=ori
                     /note="high-copy-number ColE1/pMB1/pBR322/pUC origin of
                     replication"
     primer_bind     1887..1906
                     /label=pBR322ori-F
                     /note="pBR322 origin, forward primer"
     primer_bind     2140..2157
                     /label=L4440
                     /note="L4440 vector, forward primer"
     protein_bind    2276..2292
                     /label=lac operator
                     /bound_moiety="lac repressor encoded by lacI"
                     /note="The lac repressor binds to the lac operator to
                     inhibit transcription in E. coli. This inhibition can be
                     relieved by adding lactose or
                     isopropyl-beta-D-thiogalactopyranoside (IPTG)."
     RBS             2310..2321
                     /note="strong bacterial ribosome binding site (Elowitz and
                     Leibler, 2000)"
ORIGIN
        1 gtggctcttc agtggacgaa agggcctcgt gatacgccta tttttatagg ttaatgtcat
       61 gataataatg gtttcttaga cgtcaggtgg cacttttcgg ggaaatgtgc gcggaacccc
      121 tatttgttta tttttctaaa tacattcaaa tatgtatccg ctcatgagac aataaccctg
      181 ataaatgctt caataatatt gaaaaaggaa gagtatgcgc tcacgcaact ggtccagaac
      241 cttgaccgaa cgcagcggtg gtaacggcgc agtggcggtt ttcatggctt gttatgactg
      301 tttttttttg gggtacagtc tatgcctcgg gcatccaagc agcaagcgcg ttacgccgtg
      361 ggtcgatgtt tgatgttatg gagcagcaac gatgttacgc agcagggcag tcgccctaaa
      421 acaaagttaa acatcatgag ggaagcggtg atcgccgaag tatcgactca actatcagag
      481 gtagttggcg tcatcgagcg ccatctcgaa ccgacgttgc tggccgtaca tttgtacggc
      541 tccgcagtgg atggcggcct gaagccacac agcgatattg atttgctggt tacggtgacc
      601 gtaaggcttg atgaaacaac gcggcgagct ttgatcaacg accttttgga aacttcggct
      661 tcccctggag agagcgagat tctccgcgct gtagaagtca ccattgttgt gcacgacgac
      721 atcattccgt ggcgttatcc agctaagcgc gaactgcaat ttggagaatg gcagcgcaat
      781 gacattcttg caggtatctt cgagccagcc acgatcgaca ttgatctggc tatcttgctg
      841 acaaaagcaa gagaacatag cgttgccttg gtaggtccag cggcggagga actctttgat
      901 ccggttcctg aacaggatct atttgaggcg ctaaatgaaa ccttaacgct atggaactcg
      961 ccgcccgact gggctggcga tgagcgaaat gtagtgctta cgttgtcccg catttggtac
     1021 agcgcagtaa ccggcaaaat cgcgccgaag gatgtcgctg ccgactgggc aatggagcgc
     1081 ctgccggccc agtatcagcc cgtcatactt gaagctagac aggcttatct tggacaagaa
     1141 gaagatcgct tggcctcgcg cgcagatcag ttggaagaat ttgtccatta cgtaaaaggc
     1201 gagatcacca aggtagtcgg caaataactg tcagaccaag tttactcata tatactttag
     1261 attgatttaa aacttcattt ttaatttaaa aggatctagg tgaagatcct ttttgataat
     1321 ctcatgacca aaatccctta acgtgagttt tcgttccact gagcgtcaga ccccgtagaa
     1381 aagatcaaag gatcttcttg agatcctttt tttctgcgcg taatctgctg cttgcaaaca
     1441 aaaaaaccac cgctaccagc ggtggtttgt ttgccggatc aagagctacc aactcttttt
     1501 ccgaaggtaa ctggcttcag cagagcgcag ataccaaata ctgttcttct agtgtagccg
     1561 tagttaggcc accacttcaa gaactctgta gcaccgccta catacctcgc tctgctaatc
     1621 ctgttaccag tggctgctgc cagtggcgat aagtcgtgtc ttaccgggtt ggactcaaga
     1681 cgatagttac cggataaggc gcagcggtcg ggctgaacgg ggggttcgtg cacacagccc
     1741 agcttggagc gaacgaccta caccgaactg agatacctac agcgtgagct atgagaaagc
     1801 gccacgcttc ccgaagggag aaaggcggac aggtatccgg taagcggcag ggtcggaaca
     1861 ggagagcgca cgagggagct tccaggggga aacgcctggt atctttatag tcctgtcggg
     1921 tttcgccacc tctgacttga gcgtcgattt ttgtgatgct cgtcaggggg gcggagccta
     1981 tggaaaaacg ccagcaacgc ggccttttta cggttcctgg ccttttgctg gccttttgct
     2041 cacatgttct ttcctgcgtt atcccctgat tctgtggata accgtattac cgcctttgag
     2101 tgagctgata ccgctcgccg cagccgaacg accgagcgca gcgagtcagt gagcgaggaa
     2161 gcggaagagc gcccaatacg caaaccgcct ctccccgcgc gttggccgat tcattaatca
     2221 ctctgtggtc tcaggagttg acggctaggc tcagtcctag gtatagtgct agctattgtg
     2281 agcggataac aatttcacac atactagaga aagaggagaa atactaaatg tgagaccacg
     2341 aa
//
