>Addgene plasmid #119593 | pC0.084 | depositor partial sequence | sequence record 226080 | J23119MH_V02
TTGACGGCTAGGCTCAGTCCTAGGTATAGTGCTAGCTATTGTGAGCGGATAACAATTTCACACATACTAG
AGAAAGAGGAGAAATACTA
